>Addgene plasmid #110823 | pB-CAGGS-dCas9 | depositor full sequence | sequence record 213056 | pB-CAGGS-dCas9 sequence 11681 bps
ACTCTTCCTTTTTCAATATTATTGAAGCATTTATCAGGGTTATTGTCTCATGAGCGGATACATATTTGAA
TGTATTTAGAAAAATAAACAAATAGGGGTTCCGCGCACATTTCCCCGAAAAGTGCCACCTAAATTGTAAG
CGTTAATATTTTGTTAAAATTCGCGTTAAATTTTTGTTAAATCAGCTCATTTTTTAACCAATAGGCCGAA
ATCGGCAAAATCCCTTATAAATCAAAAGAATAGACCGAGATAGGGT
[37 nt withheld, positions 257-293]
AAAGAACGTGGACTCCAACGTCAAAGG
[49 nt withheld, positions 321-369]
T
[91 nt withheld, positions 371-461]
G
[124 nt withheld, positions 463-586]
CCCATTCGCCATTCAGGCTGCGCAACTGTTGGGAAGGGCGATCGGTGCGGGCCTCTTCGCTATTACGCCA
GCTGGCGAAAGGGGGATGTGCTGCAAGGCGATTAAGTTGGGTAACGCCAGGGTTTTCCCAGTCACGACGT
TGTAAAACGACGGCCAGTGAGCGCGCCTCGTTCATTCACGTTTTTGAACCCGTGGAGGACGGGCAGACTC
GCGGTGCAAATGTGTTTTACAGCGTGATGGAGCAGATGAAGATGCTCGACACGCTGCAGAACACGCAGCT
AGATTAACCCTAGAAAGATAATCATATTGTGACGTACGTTAAAGATAATCATGTGTAAAATTGACGCATG
TGTTTTATCGGTCTGTATATCGAGGTTTATTTATTAATTTGAATAGATATTAAGTTTTATTATATTTACA
CTTACATACTAATAATAAATTCAACAAACAATTTATTTATGTTTATTTATTTATTAAAAAAAACAAAAAC
TCAAAATTTCTTCTATAAAGTAACAAAACTTTTATGAGGGACAGCCCCCCCCCAAAGCCCCCAGGGATGT
AATTACGTCCCTCCCCCGCTAGGGGGCAGCAGCGAGCCGCCCGGGGCTCCGCTCCGGTCCGGCGCTCCCC
CCGCATCCCCGAGCCGGCAGCGTGCGGGGACAGCCCGGGCACGGGGAAGGTGGCACGGGATCGCTTTCCT
CTGAACGCTTCTCGCTGCTCTTTGAGCCTGCAGACACCTGGGGGGATACGGGGAAAAGGCCTCCACGGCC
GACATTGATTATTGACTAGTTATTAATAGTAATCAATTACGGGGTCATTAGTTCATAGCCCATATATGGA
GTTCCGCGTTACATAACTTACGGTAAATGGCCCGCCTGGCTGACCGCCCAACGACCCCCGCCCATTGACG
TCAATAATGACGTATGTTCCCATAGTAACGCCAATAGGGACTTTCCATTGACGTCAATGGGTGGAGTATT
TACGGTAAACTGCCCACTTGGCAGTACATCAAGTGTATCATATGCCAAGTACGCCCCCTATTGACGTCAA
TGACGGTAAATGGCCCGCCTGGCATTATGCCCAGTACATGACCTTATGGGACTTTCCTACTTGGCAGTAC
ATCTACGTATTAGTCATCGCTATTACCATGGTCGAGGTGAGCCCCACGTTCTGCTTCACTCTCCCCATCT
CCCCCCCCTCCCCACCCCCAATTTTGTATTTATTTATTTTTTAATTATTTTGTGCAGCGATGGGGGCGGG
GGGGGGGGGGGGGCGCGCGCCAGGCGGGGCGGGGCGGGGCGAGGGGCGGGGCGGGGCGAGGCGGAGAGGT
GCGGCGGCAGCCAATCAGAGCGGCGCGCTCCGAAAGTTTCCTTTTATGGCGAGGCGGCGGCGGCGGCGGC
CCTATAAAAAGCGAAGCGCGCGGCGGGCGGGGAGTCGCTGCGACGCTGCCTTCGCCCCGTGCCCCGCTCC
GCCGCCGCCTCGCGCCGCCCGCCCCGGCTCTGACTGACCGCGTTACTCCCACAGGTGAGCGGGCGGGACG
GCCCTTCTCCTCCGGGCTGTAATTAGCGCTTGGTTTAATGACGGCTTGTTTCTTTTCTGTGGCTGCGTGA
AAGCCTTGAGGGGCTCCGGGAGGGCCCTTTGTGCGGGGGGAGCGGCTCGGGGGGTGCGTGCGTGTGTGTG
TGCGTGGGGAGCGCCGCGTGCGGCTCCGCGCTGCCCGGCGGCTGTGAGCGCTGCGGGCGCGGCGCGGGGC
TTTGTGCGCTCCGCAGTGTGCGCGAGGGGAGCGCGGCCGGGGGCGGTGCCCCGCGGTGCGGGGGGGGCTG
CGAGGGGAACAAAGGCTGCGTGCGGGGTGTGTGCGTGGGGGGGTGAGCAGGGGGTGTGGGCGCGTCGGTC
GGGCTGCAACCCCCCCTGCACCCCCCTCCCCGAGTTGCTGAGCACGGCCCGGCTTCGGGTGCGGGGCTCC
GTACGGGGCGTGGCGCGGGGCTCGCCGTGCCGGGCGGGGGGTGGCGGCAGGTGGGGGTGCCGGGCGGGGC
GGGGCCGCCTCGGGCCGGGGAGGGCTCGGGGGAGGGGCGCGGCGGCCCCCGGAGCGCCGGCGGCTGTCGA
GGCGCGGCGAGCCGCAGCCATTGCCTTTTATGGTAATCGTGCGAGAGGGCGCAGGGACTTCCTTTGTCCC
AAATCTGTGCGGAGCCGAAATCTGGGAGGCGCCGCCGCACCCCCTCTAGCGGGCGCGGGGCGAAGCGGTG
CGGCGCCGGCAGGAAGGAAATGGGCGGGGAGGGCCTTCGTGCGTCGCCGCGCCGCCGTCCCCTTCTCCCT
CTCCAGCCTCGGGGCTGTCCGCGGGGGGACGGCTGCCTTCGGGGGGGACGGGGCAGGGCGGGGTTCGGCT
TCTGGCGTGTGACCGGCGGCTCTAGAGCCTCTGCTAACCATGTTCATGCCTTCTTCTTTTTCCTACAGCT
CCTGGGCAACGTGCTGGTTATTGTGCTGTCTCATCATTTTGGCAAAGAATCTAGATACCCTCGTAAAGGT
CTAGAGCTAGCGGATCGAACCCTTGCCACCATGGACAAGAAGTACTCCATTGGGCTCGCTATCGGCACAA
ACAGCGTCGGCTGGGCCGTCATTACGGACGAGTACAAGGTGCCGAGCAAAAAATTCAAAGTTCTGGGCAA
TACCGATCGCCACAGCATAAAGAAGAACCTCATTGGCGCCCTCCTGTTCGACTCCGGGGAGACGGCCGAA
GCCACGCGGCTCAAAAGAACAGCACGGCGCAGATATACCCGCAGAAAGAATCGGATCTGCTACCTGCAGG
AGATCTTTAGTAATGAGATGGCTAAGGTGGATGACTCTTTCTTCCATAGGCTGGAGGAGTCCTTTTTGGT
GGAGGAGGATAAAAAGCACGAGCGCCACCCAATCTTTGGCAATATCGTGGACGAGGTGGCGTACCATGAA
AAGTACCCAACCATATATCATCTGAGGAAGAAGCTTGTAGACAGTACTGATAAGGCTGACTTGCGGTTGA
TCTATCTCGCGCTGGCGCATATGATCAAATTTCGGGGACACTTCCTCATCGAGGGGGACCTGAACCCAGA
CAACAGCGATGTCGACAAACTCTTTATCCAACTGGTTCAGACTTACAATCAGCTTTTCGAAGAGAACCCG
ATCAACGCATCCGGAGTTGACGCCAAAGCAATCCTGAGCGCTAGGCTGTCCAAATCCCGGCGGCTCGAAA
ACCTCATCGCACAGCTCCCTGGGGAGAAGAAGAACGGCCTGTTTGGTAATCTTATCGCCCTGTCACTCGG
GCTGACCCCCAACTTTAAATCTAACTTCGACCTGGCCGAAGATGCCAAGCTTCAACTGAGCAAAGACACC
TACGATGATGATCTCGACAATCTGCTGGCCCAGATCGGCGACCAGTACGCAGACCTTTTTTTGGCGGCAA
AGAACCTGTCAGACGCCATTCTGCTGAGTGATATTCTGCGAGTGAACACGGAGATCACCAAAGCTCCGCT
GAGCGCTAGTATGATCAAGCGCTATGATGAGCACCACCAAGACTTGACTTTGCTGAAGGCCCTTGTCAGA
CAGCAACTGCCTGAGAAGTACAAGGAAATTTTCTTCGATCAGTCTAAAAATGGCTACGCCGGATACATTG
ACGGCGGAGCAAGCCAGGAGGAATTTTACAAATTTATTAAGCCCATCTTGGAAAAAATGGACGGCACCGA
GGAGCTGCTGGTAAAGCTTAACAGAGAAGATCTGTTGCGCAAACAGCGCACTTTCGACAATGGAAGCATC
CCCCACCAGATTCACCTGGGCGAACTGCACGCTATCCTCAGGCGGCAAGAGGATTTCTACCCCTTTTTGA
AAGATAACAGGGAAAAGATTGAGAAAATCCTCACATTTCGGATACCCTACTATGTAGGCCCCCTCGCCCG
GGGAAATTCCAGATTCGCGTGGATGACTCGCAAATCAGAAGAGACCATCACTCCCTGGAACTTCGAGGAA
GTCGTGGATAAGGGGGCCTCTGCCCAGTCCTTCATCGAAAGGATGACTAACTTTGATAAAAATCTGCCTA
ACGAAAAGGTGCTTCCTAAACACTCTCTGCTGTACGAGTACTTCACAGTTTATAACGAGCTCACCAAGGT
CAAATACGTCACAGAAGGGATGAGAAAGCCAGCATTCCTGTCTGGAGAGCAGAAGAAAGCTATCGTGGAC
CTCCTCTTCAAGACGAACCGGAAAGTTACCGTGAAACAGCTCAAAGAAGACTATTTCAAAAAGATTGAAT
GTTTCGACTCTGTTGAAATCAGCGGAGTGGAGGATCGCTTCAACGCATCCCTGGGAACGTATCACGATCT
CCTGAAAATCATTAAAGACAAGGACTTCCTGGACAATGAGGAGAACGAGGACATTCTTGAGGACATTGTC
CTCACCCTTACGTTGTTTGAAGATAGGGAGATGATTGAAGAACGCTTGAAAACTTACGCTCATCTCTTCG
ACGACAAAGTCATGAAACAGCTCAAGAGGCGCCGATATACAGGATGGGGGCGGCTGTCAAGAAAACTGAT
CAATGGGATCCGAGACAAGCAGAGTGGAAAGACAATCCTGGATTTTCTTAAGTCCGATGGATTTGCCAAC
CGGAACTTCATGCAGTTGATCCATGATGACTCTCTCACCTTTAAGGAGGACATCCAGAAAGCACAAGTTT
CTGGCCAGGGGGACAGTCTTCACGAGCACATCGCTAATCTTGCAGGTAGCCCAGCTATCAAAAAGGGAAT
ACTGCAGACCGTTAAGGTCGTGGATGAACTCGTCAAAGTAATGGGAAGGCATAAGCCCGAGAATATCGTT
ATCGAGATGGCCCGAGAGAACCAAACTACCCAGAAGGGACAGAAGAACAGTAGGGAAAGGATGAAGAGGA
TTGAAGAGGGTATAAAAGAACTGGGGTCCCAAATCCTTAAGGAACACCCAGTTGAAAACACCCAGCTTCA
GAATGAGAAGCTCTACCTGTACTACCTGCAGAACGGCAGGGACATGTACGTGGATCAGGAACTGGACATC
AATCGGCTCTCCGACTACGACGTGGCTGCTATCGTGCCCCAGTCTTTTCTCAAAGATGATTCTATTGATA
ATAAAGTGTTGACAAGATCCGATAAAGCTAGAGGGAAGAGTGATAACGTCCCCTCAGAAGAAGTTGTCAA
GAAAATGAAAAATTATTGGCGGCAGCTGCTGAACGCCAAACTGATCACACAACGGAAGTTCGATAATCTG
ACTAAGGCTGAACGAGGTGGCCTGTCTGAGTTGGATAAAGCCGGCTTCATCAAAAGGCAGCTTGTTGAGA
CACGCCAGATCACCAAGCACGTGGCCCAAATTCTCGATTCACGCATGAACACCAAGTACGATGAAAATGA
CAAACTGATTCGAGAGGTGAAAGTTATTACTCTGAAGTCTAAGCTGGTCTCAGATTTCAGAAAGGACTTT
CAGTTTTATAAGGTGAGAGAGATCAACAATTACCACCATGCGCATGATGCCTACCTGAATGCAGTGGTAG
GCACTGCACTTATCAAAAAATATCCCAAGCTTGAATCTGAATTTGTTTACGGAGACTATAAAGTGTACGA
TGTTAGGAAAATGATCGCAAAGTCTGAGCAGGAAATAGGCAAGGCCACCGCTAAGTACTTCTTTTACAGC
AATATTATGAATTTTTTCAAGACCGAGATTACACTGGCCAATGGAGAGATTCGGAAGCGACCACTTATCG
AAACAAACGGAGAAACAGGAGAAATCGTGTGGGACAAGGGTAGGGATTTCGCGACAGTCCGGAAGGTCCT
GTCCATGCCGCAGGTGAACATCGTTAAAAAGACCGAAGTACAGACCGGAGGCTTCTCCAAGGAAAGTATC
CTCCCGAAAAGGAACAGCGACAAGCTGATCGCACGCAAAAAAGATTGGGACCCCAAGAAATACGGCGGAT
TCGATTCTCCTACAGTCGCTTACAGTGTACTGGTTGTGGCCAAAGTGGAGAAAGGGAAGTCTAAAAAACT
CAAAAGCGTCAAGGAACTGCTGGGCATCACAATCATGGAGCGATCAAGCTTCGAAAAAAACCCCATCGAC
TTTCTCGAGGCGAAAGGATATAAAGAGGTCAAAAAAGACCTCATCATTAAGCTTCCCAAGTACTCTCTCT
TTGAGCTTGAAAACGGCCGGAAACGAATGCTCGCTAGTGCGGGCGAGCTGCAGAAAGGTAACGAGCTGGC
ACTGCCCTCTAAATACGTTAATTTCTTGTATCTGGCCAGCCACTATGAAAAGCTCAAAGGGTCTCCCGAA
GATAATGAGCAGAAGCAGCTGTTCGTGGAACAACACAAACACTACCTTGATGAGATCATCGAGCAAATAA
GCGAATTCTCCAAAAGAGTGATCCTCGCCGACGCTAACCTCGATAAGGTGCTTTCTGCTTACAATAAGCA
CAGGGATAAGCCCATCAGGGAGCAGGCAGAAAACATTATCCACTTGTTTACTCTGACCAACTTGGGCGCG
CCTGCAGCCTTCAAGTACTTCGACACCACCATAGACAGAAAGCGGTACACCTCTACAAAGGAGGTCCTGG
ACGCCACACTGATTCATCAGTCAATTACGGGGCTCTATGAAACAAGAATCGACCTCTCTCAGCTCGGTGG
AGACAGCAGGGCTGACCCCAAGAAGAAGAGGAAGGTGTGAGTTTAAACGGGGGAGGCTAACTGAAACACG
GAAGGAGACAATACCGGAAGGAACCCGCGCTATGACGGCAATAAAAAGACAGAATAAAACGCACGGGTGT
TGGGTCGTTTGTTCATAAACGCGGGGTTCGGTCCCAGGGCTGGCACTCTGTCGATACCCCACCGAGACCC
CATTGGGGCCAATACGCCCGCGTTTCTTCCTTTTCCCCACCCCACCCCCCAAGTTCGGGTGAAGGCCCAG
GGCTCGCAGCCAACGTCGGGGCGGCAGGCCCTGCCATAGCAGATCTGCGAAATCGGATCCGCGGCCGCAC
TGATTCTAGCTGCAGAGGCTCCGGTGCCCGTCAGTGGGCAGAGCGCACATCGCCCACAGTCCCCGAGAAG
TTGGGGGGAGGGGTCGGCAATTGAACCGGTGCCTAGAGAAGGTGGCGCGGGGTAAACTGGGAAAGTGATG
TCGTGTACTGGCTCCGCCTTTTTCCCGAGGGTGGGGGAGAACCGTATATAAGTGCAGTAGTCGCCGTGAA
CGTTCTTTTTCGCAACGGGTTTGCCGCCAGAACACAGGATCCTCGAGCCACCATGGCCAAGCCTTTGTCT
CAAGAAGAATCCACCCTCATTGAAAGAGCAACGGCTACAATCAACAGCATCCCCATCTCTGAAGACTACA
GCGTCGCCAGCGCAGCTCTCTCTAGCGACGGCCGCATCTTCACTGGTGTCAATGTATATCATTTTACTGG
GGGACCTTGTGCAGAACTCGTGGTGCTGGGCACTGCTGCTGCTGCGGCAGCTGGCAACCTGACTTGTATC
GTCGCGATCGGAAATGAGAACAGGGGCATCTTGAGCCCCTGCGGACGGTGCCGACAGGTGCTTCTCGATC
TGCATCCTGGGATCAAAGCCATAGTGAAGGACAGTGATGGACAGCCGACGGCAGTTGGGATTCGTGAATT
GCTGCCCTCTGGTTATGTGTGGGAGGGCTAAGTTAACTTGTTTATTGCAGCTTATAATGGTTACAAATAA
AGCAATAGCATCACAAATTTCACAAATAAAGCATTTTTTTCACTGCATTCTAGTTGTGGTTTGTCCAAAC
TCATCAATGTATCTTATCATGTCTGGAATTGACTCAAATGATGTCAATTAGTCTATCAGAAGCTCATCTG
GTCTCCCTTCCGGGGGACAAGACATCCCTGTTTAATATTTAAACAGCAGTGTTCCCAAACTGGGTTCTTA
TATCCCTTGCTCTGGTCAACCAGGTTGCAGGGTTTCCTGTCCTCACAGGAACGAAGTCCCTAAAGAAACA
GTGGCAGCCAGGTTTAGCCCCGGAATTGACTGGATTCCTTTTTTAGGGCCCATTGGTATGGCTTTTTCCC
CGTATCCCCCCAGGTGTCTGCAGGCTCAAAGAGCAGCGAGAAGCGTTCAGAGGAAAGCGATCCCGTGCCA
CCTTCCCCGTGCCCGGGCTGTCCCCGCACGCTGCCGGCTCGGGGATGCGGGGGGAGCGCCGGACCGGAGC
GGAGCCCCGGGCGGCTCGCTGCTGCCCCCTAGCGGGGGAGGGACGTAATTACATCCCTGGGGGCTTTGGG
GGGGGGCTGTCCCTGATATCTATAACAAGAAAATATATATATAATAAGTTATCACGTAAGTAGAACATGA
AATAACAATATAATTATCGTATGAGTTAAATCTTAAAAGTCACGTAAAAGATAATCATGCGTCATTTTGA
CTCACGCGGTCGTTATAGTTCAAAATCAGTGACACTTACCGCATTGACAAGCACGCCTCACGGGAGCTCC
AAGCGGCGACTGAGATGTCCTAAATGCACAGCGACGGATTCGCGCTATTTAGAAAGAGAGAGCAATATTT
CAAGAATGCATGCGTCAATTTTACGCAGACTATCTTTCTAGGGTTAATCTAGCTGCATCAGGATCATATC
GTCGGGTCTTTTTTCCGGCTCAGTCATCGCCCAAGCTGGCGCTATCTGGGCATCGGGGAGGAAGAAGCCC
GTGCCTTTTCCCGCGAGGTTGAAGCGGCATGGAAAGAGTTTGCCGAGGATGACTGCTGCTGCATTGACGT
TGAGCGAAAACGCACGTTTACCATGATGATTCGGGAAGGTGTGGCCATGCACGCCTTTAACGGTGAACTG
TTCGTTCAGGCCACCTGGGATACCAGTTCGTCGCGGCTTTTCCGGACACAGTTCCGGATGGTCAGCCCGA
AGCGCATCAGCAACCCGAACAATACCGGCGACAGCCGGAACTGCCGTGCCGGTGTGCAGATTAATGACAG
CGGTGCGGCGCTGGGATATTACGTCAGCGAGGACGGGTATCCTGGCTGGATGCCGCAGAAATGGACATGG
ATACCCCGTGAGTTACCCGGCGGGCGCGCTTGGCGTAATCATGGTCATAGCTGTTTCCTGTGTGAAATTG
TTATCCGCTCACAATTCCACACAACATACGAGCCGGAAGCATAAAGTGTAAAGCCTGGGGTGCCTAATGA
GTGAGCTAACTCACATTAATTGCGTTGCGCTCACTGCCCGCTTTCCAGTCGGGAAACCTGTCGTGCCAGC
TGCATTAATGAATCGGCCAACGCGCGGGGAGAGGCGGTTTGCGTATTGGGCGCTCTTCCGCTTCCTCGCT
CACTGACTCGCTGCGCTCGGTCGTTCGGCTGCGGCGAGCGGTATCAGCTCACTCAAAGGCGGTAATACGG
TTATCCACAGAATCAGGGGATAACGCAGGAAAGAACATGTGAGCAAAAGGCCAGCAAAAGGCCAGGAACC
GTAAAAAGGCCGCGTTGCTGGCGTTTTTCCATAGGCTCCGCCCCCCTGACGAGCATCACAAAAATCGACG
CTCAAGTCAGAGGTGGCGAAACCCGACAGGACTATAAAGATACCAGGCGTTTCCCCCTGGAAGCTCCCTC
GTGCGCTCTCCTGTTCCGACCCTGCCGCTTACCGGATACCTGTCCGCCTTTCTCCCTTCGGGAAGCGTGG
CGCTTTCTCATAGCTCACGCTGTAGGTATCTCAGTTCGGTGTAGGTCGTTCGCTCCAAGCTGGGCTGTGT
GCACGAACCCCCCGTTCAGCCCGACCGCTGCGCCTTATCCGGTAACTATCGTCTTGAGTCCAACCCGGTA
AGACACGACTTATCGCCACTGGCAGCAGCCACTGGTAACAGGATTAGCAGAGCGAGGTATGTAGGCGGTG
CTACAGAGTTCTTGAAGTGGTGGCCTAACTACGGCTACACTAGAAGAACAGTATTTGGTATCTGCGCTCT
GCTGAAGCCAGTTACCTTCGGAAAAAGAGTTGGTAGCTCTTGATCCGGCAAACAAACCACCGCTGGTAGC
GGTGGTTTTTTTGTTTGCAAGCAGCAGATTACGCGCAGAAAAAAAGGATCTCAAGAAGATCCTTTGATCT
TTTCTACGGGGTCTGACGCTCAGTGGAACGAAAACTCACGTTAAGGGATTTTGGTCATGAGATTATCAAA
AAGGATCTTCACCTAGATCCTTTTAAATTAAAAATGAAGTTTTAAATCAATCTAAAGTATATATGAGTAA
ACTTGGTCTGACAGTTACCAATGCTTAATCAGTGAGGCACCTATCTCAGCGATCTGTCTATTTCGTTCAT
CCATAGTTGCCTGACTCCCCGTCGTGTAGATAACTACGATACGGGAGGGCTTACCATCTGGCCCCAGTGC
TGCAATGATACCGCGAGACCCACGCTCACCGGCTCCAGATTTATCAGCAATAAACCAGCCAGCCGGAAGG
GCCGAGCGCAGAAGTGGTCCTGCAACTTTATCCGCCTCCATCCAGTCTATTAATTGTTGCCGGGAAGCTA
GAGTAAGTAGTTCGCCAGTTAATAGTTTGCGCAACGTTGTTGCCATTGCTACAGGCATCGTGGTGTCACG
CTCGTCGTTTGGTATGGCTTCATTCAGCTCCGGTTCCCAACGATCAAGGCGAGTTACATGATCCCCCATG
TTGTGCAAAAAAGCGGTTAGCTCCTTCGGTCCTCCGATCGTTGTCAGAAGTAAGTTGGCCGCAGTGTTAT
CACTCATGGTTATGGCAGCACTGCATAATTCTCTTACTGTCATGCCATCCGTAAGATGCTTTTCTGTGAC
TGGTGAGTACTCAACCAAGTCATTCTGAGAATAGTGTATGCGGCGACCGAGTTGCTCTTGCCCGGCGTCA
ATACGGGATAATACCGCGCCACATAGCAGAACTTTAAAAGTGCTCATCATTGGAAAACGTTCTTCGGGGC
GAAAACTCTCAAGGATCTTACCGCTGTTGAGATCCAGTTCGATGTAACCCACTCGTGCACCCAACTGATC
TTCAGCATCTTTTACTTTCACCAGCGTTTCTGGGTGAGCAAAAACAGGAAGGCAAAATGCCGCAAAAAAG
GGAATAAGGGCGACACGGAAATGTTGAATACTCAT
Features (pLannotate 1.2.2; 20 found; start..end, strand, type, name):
      1..105     -  promoter       AmpR promoter: bla
    158..586     -  rep_origin     f1 ori (sequence partly withheld): f1 bacteriophage origin of replication; arrow indicates direction of (+) strand synthesis
    591..746     -  CDS            lacZα (fragment): LacZα fragment of β-galactosidase; lacZ fragment
    748..867     +  CDS            B (fragment): PORTL_LAMBD - Experimental evidence at protein level: Swiss-Prot protein existence level 1. Forms the portal vertex of the capsid (PubMed:6228056, PubMed:6232391). This portal plays critical roles in head assembly, genome packaging, neck/tail attachment, and genome ejection (Probable). The portal protein multimerizes as a single ring-shaped homododecamer arranged around a central channel (PubMed:6232391). Binds to the terminase subunits to form the packaging machine (PubMed:7799432). From Escherichia phage lambda (Bacteriophage lambda).
   1357..1736    +  enhancer       CMV enhancer: human cytomegalovirus immediate early enhancer
   1738..2015    +  promoter       chicken β-actin promoter: No description available
   2017..3034    +  intron         chimeric intron: chimera between introns from chicken β-actin and rabbit β-globin
   3137..7240    +  CDS            Cas9m4: catalytically dead mutant of the Cas9 endonuclease from the Streptococcus pyogenes Type II CRISPR/Cas system RNA-guided DNA-binding protein that lacks endonuclease activity due to the mutations D10A, D839A, H840A, and N863A (Mali et al., 2013)
   7342..7390    +  polyA_signal   HSV TK poly(A) signal: herpes simplex virus thymidine kinase polyadenylation signal (Cole and Stacy, 1985)
   7622..7833    +  promoter       EF-1α core promoter: core promoter for human elongation factor EF-1α
   7849..8247    +  CDS            BSD: blasticidin S deaminase; Aspergillus terreus BSD; confers resistance to blasticidin
   8251..8372    +  polyA_signal   SV40 poly(A) signal: SV40 polyadenylation signal
   8390..8482    +  ncRNA          G-CSF SLDE: Accession: RF00183 - G-CSF factor stem-loop destabilising element (SLDE)
   9179..9646    +  CDS            B (fragment): PORTL_LAMBD - Experimental evidence at protein level: Swiss-Prot protein existence level 1. Forms the portal vertex of the capsid (PubMed:6228056, PubMed:6232391). This portal plays critical roles in head assembly, genome packaging, neck/tail attachment, and genome ejection (Probable). The portal protein multimerizes as a single ring-shaped homododecamer arranged around a central channel (PubMed:6232391). Binds to the terminase subunits to form the packaging machine (PubMed:7799432). From Escherichia phage lambda (Bacteriophage lambda).
   9682..9704    -  protein_bind   lac operator (fragment): The lac repressor binds to the lac operator to inhibit transcription in E. coli. This inhibition can be relieved by adding lactose or isopropyl-β-D-thiogalactopyranoside (IPTG). lac repressor encoded by lacI
   9708..9738    -  promoter       lac promoter: promoter for the E. coli lac operon
   9753..9774    -  protein_bind   CAP binding site: CAP binding activates transcription in the presence of cAMP. E. coli catabolite activator protein
   9787..9879    -  CDS            lacI (fragment): lac repressor; lacI; The lac repressor binds to the lac operator to inhibit transcription in E. coli. This inhibition can be relieved by adding lactose or isopropyl-β-D-thiogalactopyranoside (IPTG).
  10062..10650   -  rep_origin     ori: high-copy-number ColE1/pMB1/pBR322/pUC origin of replication
  10821..11681   -  CDS            AmpR: β-lactamase; bla; confers resistance to ampicillin, carbenicillin, and related antibiotics
