[The description below was written by a language model from this plasmid's Addgene catalogue record and pLannotate feature annotations shown in this document.]
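Description:
pB-CAGGS-dCas9 is a mammalian expression plasmid of about 11.7 kb built on the pB-CAGGS backbone and described as PiggyBac compatible, meaning its expression cassettes are intended to be mobilised into a host genome by PiggyBac transposase to give stable integrants. The automated feature table does not annotate the transposon terminal repeats themselves. Several unannotated stretches, along with short matches to a lambda phage portal protein that are probably incidental or filler sequence, flank the payload where such elements would be expected, but this cannot be confirmed from the record. In bacteria the plasmid replicates from a high-copy ColE1/pUC-type origin and is selected with ampicillin through the bla gene. An f1 origin and remnants of the lac promoter/operator and lacZα region are carried over from the cloning backbone.

The payload is a roughly 4.1 kb synthetic dCas9 coding sequence, the Streptococcus pyogenes "Cas9m4" variant carrying D10A, D839A, H840A and N863A. These mutations abolish nuclease activity while retaining guide-RNA-directed DNA binding. It is driven by the strong, broadly active CAGGS promoter, made up of the CMV enhancer, chicken β-actin promoter and a chimeric β-actin/β-globin intron, and is terminated by an HSV TK polyadenylation signal. A second downstream cassette uses the EF-1α core promoter to express blasticidin S deaminase with an SV40 poly(A) signal, allowing blasticidin selection of cells that have taken up or integrated the construct.

No effector domain is listed as fused to dCas9. The associated work concerns CRISPR-based repression of mammalian genes, so this plasmid plausibly provides plain dCas9 for establishing stable cell lines or as a baseline comparator for repressor fusions.
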