Addgene plasmid #110823: pB-CAGGS-dCas9
Purpose: PiggyBac compatible plasmid expressing dCas9
Depositing lab: Alejandro Chavez & George Church. Depositing organization: Harvard University. Publication: An enhanced CRISPR repressor for targeted mammalian gene regulation. Yeo NC, Chavez A, Lance-Byrne A, Chan Y, Menn D, Milanova D, Kuo CC, Guo X, Sharma S, Tung A, Cecchi RJ, Tuttle M, Pradhan S, Lim ET, Davidsohn N, Ebrahimkhani MR, Collins JJ, Lewis NE, Kiani S, Church GM. Nat Methods. 2018 Jul 16. pii: 10.1038/s41592-018-0048-5. doi: 10.1038/s41592-018-0048-5. PubMed 30013045.
Backbone
  Vector backbone: pB-CAGGS
  Total vector size (bp): 11700
  Vector type: Mammalian Expression
  Selectable markers: Blasticidin
Growth in bacteria
  Bacterial resistance: Ampicillin, 100 μg/mL
  Growth temperature: 30°C
  Growth strain: NEB Stable
  Copy number: High Copy
Gene/Insert
  Gene/Insert name: dCas9 (alt name: dCas9)
  Species: Synthetic
  Insert size (bp): 4150
  Mutation: Cas9 mutations to make dCas9=D10A+D839A+H840A+N863A
  Promoter: CAGGS
  Cloning method: Gibson Cloning
  Sequencing primers: 5′ TCAAGTACTTCGACACCACCA
Terms and licenses: Academic/Nonprofit Terms; Industry Terms: Not Available to Industry
How to cite: pB-CAGGS-dCas9 was a gift from Alejandro Chavez & George Church (Addgene plasmid # 110823 ; http://n2t.net/addgene:110823 ; RRID:Addgene_110823)
