>Addgene plasmid #110823 | pB-CAGGS-dCas9 | addgene partial sequence | sequence record 213055 | Addgene Partial NGS Result
CTCCTGGGCAACGTGCTGGTTATTGTGCTGTCTCATCATTTTGGCAAAGAATCTAGATACCCTCGTAAAG
GTCTAGAGCTAGCGGATCGAACCCTTGCCACCATGGACAAGAAGTACTCCATTGGGCTCGCTATCGGCAC
AAACAGCGTCGGCTGGGCCGTCATTACGGACGAGTACAAGGTGCCGAGCAAAAAATTCAAAGTTCTGGGC
AATACCGATCGCCACAGCATAAAGAAGAACCTCATTGGCGCCCTCCTGTTCGACTCCGGGGAGACGGCCG
AAGCCACGCGGCTCAAAAGAACAGCACGGCGCAGATATACCCGCAGAAAGAATCGGATCTGCTACCTGCA
GGAGATCTTTAGTAATGAGATGGCTAAGGTGGATGACTCTTTCTTCCATAGGCTGGAGGAGTCCTTTTTG
GTGGAGGAGGATAAAAAGCACGAGCGCCACCCAATCTTTGGCAATATCGTGGACGAGGTGGCGTACCATG
AAAAGTACCCAACCATATATCATCTGAGGAAGAAGCTTGTAGACAGTACTGATAAGGCTGACTTGCGGTT
GATCTATCTCGCGCTGGCGCATATGATCAAATTTCGGGGACACTTCCTCATCGAGGGGGACCTGAACCCA
GACAACAGCGATGTCGACAAACTCTTTATCCAACTGGTTCAGACTTACAATCAGCTTTTCGAAGAGAACC
CGATCAACGCATCCGGAGTTGACGCCAAAGCAATCCTGAGCGCTAGGCTGTCCAAATCCCGGCGGCTCGA
AAACCTCATCGCACAGCTCCCTGGGGAGAAGAAGAACGGCCTGTTTGGTAATCTTATCGCCCTGTCACTC
GGGCTGACCCCCAACTTTAAATCTAACTTCGACCTGGCCGAAGATGCCAAGCTTCAACTGAGCAAAGACA
CCTACGATGATGATCTCGACAATCTGCTGGCCCAGATCGGCGACCAGTACGCAGACCTTTTTTTGGCGGC
AAAGAACCTGTCAGACGCCATTCTGCTGAGTGATATTCTGCGAGTGAACACGGAGATCACCAAAGCTCCG
CTGAGCGCTAGTATGATCAAGCGCTATGATGAGCACCACCAAGACTTGACTTTGCTGAAGGCCCTTGTCA
GACAGCAACTGCCTGAGAAGTACAAGGAAATTTTCTTCGATCAGTCTAAAAATGGCTACGCCGGATACAT
TGACGGCGGAGCAAGCCAGGAGGAATTTTACAAATTTATTAAGCCCATCTTGGAAAAAATGGACGGCACC
GAGGAGCTGCTGGTAAAGCTTAACAGAGAAGATCTGTTGCGCAAACAGCGCACTTTCGACAATGGAAGCA
TCCCCCACCAGATTCACCTGGGCGAACTGCACGCTATCCTCAGGCGGCAAGAGGATTTCTACCCCTTTTT
GAAAGATAACAGGGAAAAGATTGAGAAAATCCTCACATTTCGGATACCCTACTATGTAGGCCCCCTCGCC
CGGGGAAATTCCAGATTCGCGTGGATGACTCGCAAATCAGAAGAGACCATCACTCCCTGGAACTTCGAGG
AAGTCGTGGATAAGGGGGCCTCTGCCCAGTCCTTCATCGAAAGGATGACTAACTTTGATAAAAATCTGCC
TAACGAAAAGGTGCTTCCTAAACACTCTCTGCTGTACGAGTACTTCACAGTTTATAACGAGCTCACCAAG
GTCAAATACGTCACAGAAGGGATGAGAAAGCCAGCATTCCTGTCTGGAGAGCAGAAGAAAGCTATCGTGG
ACCTCCTCTTCAAGACGAACCGGAAAGTTACCGTGAAACAGCTCAAAGAAGACTATTTCAAAAAGATTGA
ATGTTTCGACTCTGTTGAAATCAGCGGAGTGGAGGATCGCTTCAACGCATCCCTGGGAACGTATCACGAT
CTCCTGAAAATCATTAAAGACAAGGACTTCCTGGACAATGAGGAGAACGAGGACATTCTTGAGGACATTG
TCCTCACCCTTACGTTGTTTGAAGATAGGGAGATGATTGAAGAACGCTTGAAAACTTACGCTCATCTCTT
CGACGACAAAGTCATGAAACAGCTCAAGAGGCGCCGATATACAGGATGGGGGCGGCTGTCAAGAAAACTG
ATCAATGGGATCCGAGACAAGCAGAGTGGAAAGACAATCCTGGATTTTCTTAAGTCCGATGGATTTGCCA
ACCGGAACTTCATGCAGTTGATCCATGATGACTCTCTCACCTTTAAGGAGGACATCCAGAAAGCACAAGT
TTCTGGCCAGGGGGACAGTCTTCACGAGCACATCGCTAATCTTGCAGGTAGCCCAGCTATCAAAAAGGGA
ATACTGCAGACCGTTAAGGTCGTGGATGAACTCGTCAAAGTAATGGGAAGGCATAAGCCCGAGAATATCG
TTATCGAGATGGCCCGAGAGAACCAAACTACCCAGAAGGGACAGAAGAACAGTAGGGAAAGGATGAAGAG
GATTGAAGAGGGTATAAAAGAACTGGGGTCCCAAATCCTTAAGGAACACCCAGTTGAAAACACCCAGCTT
CAGAATGAGAAGCTCTACCTGTACTACCTGCAGAACGGCAGGGACATGTACGTGGATCAGGAACTGGACA
TCAATCGGCTCTCCGACTACGACGTGGCTGCTATCGTGCCCCAGTCTTTTCTCAAAGATGATTCTATTGA
TAATAAAGTGTTGACAAGATCCGATAAAGCTAGAGGGAAGAGTGATAACGTCCCCTCAGAAGAAGTTGTC
AAGAAAATGAAAAATTATTGGCGGCAGCTGCTGAACGCCAAACTGATCACACAACGGAAGTTCGATAATC
TGACTAAGGCTGAACGAGGTGGCCTGTCTGAGTTGGATAAAGCCGGCTTCATCAAAAGGCAGCTTGTTGA
GACACGCCAGATCACCAAGCACGTGGCCCAAATTCTCGATTCACGCATGAACACCAAGTACGATGAAAAT
GACAAACTGATTCGAGAGGTGAAAGTTATTACTCTGAAGTCTAAGCTGGTCTCAGATTTCAGAAAGGACT
TTCAGTTTTATAAGGTGAGAGAGATCAACAATTACCACCATGCGCATGATGCCTACCTGAATGCAGTGGT
AGGCACTGCACTTATCAAAAAATATCCCAAGCTTGAATCTGAATTTGTTTACGGAGACTATAAAGTGTAC
GATGTTAGGAAAATGATCGCAAAGTCTGAGCAGGAAATAGGCAAGGCCACCGCTAAGTACTTCTTTTACA
GCAATATTATGAATTTTTTCAAGACCGAGATTACACTGGCCAATGGAGAGATTCGGAAGCGACCACTTAT
CGAAACAAACGGAGAAACAGGAGAAATCGTGTGGGACAAGGGTAGGGATTTCGCGACAGTCCGGAAGGTC
CTGTCCATGCCGCAGGTGAACATCGTTAAAAAGACCGAAGTACAGACCGGAGGCTTCTCCAAGGAAAGTA
TCCTCCCGAAAAGGAACAGCGACAAGCTGATCGCACGCAAAAAAGATTGGGACCCCAAGAAATACGGCGG
ATTCGATTCTCCTACAGTCGCTTACAGTGTACTGGTTGTGGCCAAAGTGGAGAAAGGGAAGTCTAAAAAA
CTCAAAAGCGTCAAGGAACTGCTGGGCATCACAATCATGGAGCGATCAAGCTTCGAAAAAAACCCCATCG
ACTTTCTCGAGGCGAAAGGATATAAAGAGGTCAAAAAAGACCTCATCATTAAGCTTCCCAAGTACTCTCT
CTTTGAGCTTGAAAACGGCCGGAAACGAATGCTCGCTAGTGCGGGCGAGCTGCAGAAAGGTAACGAGCTG
GCACTGCCCTCTAAATACGTTAATTTCTTGTATCTGGCCAGCCACTATGAAAAGCTCAAAGGGTCTCCCG
AAGATAATGAGCAGAAGCAGCTGTTCGTGGAACAACACAAACACTACCTTGATGAGATCATCGAGCAAAT
AAGCGAATTCTCCAAAAGAGTGATCCTCGCCGACGCTAACCTCGATAAGGTGCTTTCTGCTTACAATAAG
CACAGGGATAAGCCCATCAGGGAGCAGGCAGAAAACATTATCCACTTGTTTACTCTGACCAACTTGGGCG
CGCCTGCAGCCTTCAAGTACTTCGACACCACCATAGACAGAAAGCGGTACACCTCTACAAAGGAGGTCCT
GGACGCCACACTGATTCATCAGTCAATTACGGGGCTCTATGAAACAAGAATCGACCTCTCTCAGCTCGGT
GGAGACAGCAGGGCTGACCCCAAGAAGAAGAGGAAGGTGTGAGTTTAAACGGGGGAGGCTAACTGAAACA
CGGAAGGAGACAATACCGGAAGGAACCCGCGCTATGACGGCAATAAAAAGACAGAATAAAACGCACGGGT
GTTGGGTCGTTTGTTCATAAACGCGGGGTTCGGTCCCAGGGCTGGCACTCTGTCGATACCCCACCGAGAC
CCCATTGGGGCCAATACGCCCGCGTTTCTTCCTTTTCCCCACCCCACCCCCCAAGTTCGGGTGAAGGCCC
AGGGCTCGCAGCCAACGTCGGGGCGGCAGGCCCTGCCATAGCAGATCTGCGAAATCGGATCCGCGGCCGC
ACTGATTCTAGCTGCAGAGGCTCCGGTGCCCGTCAGTGGGCAGAGCGCACATCGCCCACAGTCCCCGAGA
AGTTGGGGGGAGGGGTCGGCAATTGAACCGGTGCCTAGAGAAGGTGGCGCGGGGTAAACTGGGAAAGTGA
TGTCGTGTACTGGCTCCGCCTTTTTCCCGAGGGTGGGGGAGAACCGTATATAAGTGCAGTAGTCGCCGTG
AACGTTCTTTTTCGCAACGGGTTTGCCGCCAGAACACAGGATCCTCGAGCCACCATGGCCAAGCCTTTGT
CTCAAGAAGAATCCACCCTCATTGAAAGAGCAACGGCTACAATCAACAGCATCCCCATCTCTGAAGACTA
CAGCGTCGCCAGCGCAGCTCTCTCTAGCGACGGCCGCATCTTCACTGGTGTCAATGTATATCATTTTACT
GGGGGACCTTGTGCAGAACTCGTGGTGCTGGGCACTGCTGCTGCTGCGGCAGCTGGCAACCTGACTTGTA
TCGTCGCGATCGGAAATGAGAACAGGGGCATCTTGAGCCCCTGCGGACGGTGCCGACAGGTGCTTCTCGA
TCTGCATCCTGGGATCAAAGCCATAGTGAAGGACAGTGATGGACAGCCGACGGCAGTTGGGATTCGTGAA
TTGCTGCCCTCTGGTTATGTGTGGGAGGGCTAAGTTAACTTGTTTATTGCAGCTTATAATGGTTACAAAT
AAAGCAATAGCATCACAAATTTCACAAATAAAGCATTTTTTTCACTGCATTCTAGTTGTGGTTTGTCCAA
ACTCATCAATGTATCTTATCATGTCTGGAATTGACTCAAATGATGTCAATTAGTCTATCAGAAGCTCATC
TGGTCTCCCTTCCGGGGGACAAGACATCCCTGTTTAATATTTAAACAGCAGTGTTCCCAAACTGGGTTCT
TATATCCCTTGCTCTGGTCAACCAGGTTGCAGGGTTTCCTGTCCTCACAGGAACGAAGTCCCTAAAGAAA
CAGTGGCAGCCAGGTTTAGCCCCGGAATTGACTGGATTCCTTTTTTAGGGCCCATTGGTATGGCTTTTTC
CCCGTATCCCCCCAGGTGTCTGCAGGCTCAAAGAGCAGCGAGAAGCGTTCAGAGGAAAGCGATCCCGTGC
CACCTTCCCCGTGCCCGGGCTGTCCCCGCACGCTGCCGGCTCGGGGATGCGGGGGGAGCGCCGGACCGGA
GCGGAGCCCCGGGCGGCTCGCTGCTGCCCCCTAGCGGGGGAGGGACGTAATTACATCCCTGGGGGCTTTG
GGGGGGGGCTGTCCCTGATATCTATAACAAGAAAATATATATATAATAAGTTATCACGTAAGTAGAACAT
GAAATAACAATATAATTATCGTATGAGTTAAATCTTAAAAGTCACGTAAAAGATAATCATGCGTCATTTT
GACTCACGCGGTCGTTATAGTTCAAAATCAGTGACACTTACCGCATTGACAAGCACGCCTCACGGGAGCT
CCAAGCGGCGACTGAGATGTCCTAAATGCACAGCGACGGATTCGCGCTATTTAGAAAGAGAGAGCAATAT
TTCAAGAATGCATGCGTCAATTTTACGCAGACTATCTTTCTAGGGTTAATCTAGCTGCATCAGGATCATA
TCGTCGGGTCTTTTTTCCGGCTCAGTCATCGCCCAAGCTGGCGCTATCTGGGCATCGGGGAGGAAGAAGC
CCGTGCCTTTTCCCGCGAGGTTGAAGCGGCATGGAAAGAGTTTGCCGAGGATGACTGCTGCTGCATTGAC
GTTGAGCGAAAACGCACGTTTACCATGATGATTCGGGAAGGTGTGGCCATGCACGCCTTTAACGGTGAAC
TGTTCGTTCAGGCCACCTGGGATACCAGTTCGTCGCGGCTTTTCCGGACACAGTTCCGGATGGTCAGCCC
GAAGCGCATCAGCAACCCGAACAATACCGGCGACAGCCGGAACTGCCGTGCCGGTGTGCAGATTAATGAC
AGCGGTGCGGCGCTGGGATATTACGTCAGCGAGGACGGGTATCCTGGCTGGATGCCGCAGAAATGGACAT
GGATACCCCGTGAGTTACCCGGCGGGCGCGCTTGGCGTAATCATGGTCATAGCTGTTTCCTGTGTGAAAT
TGTTATCCGCTCACAATTCCACACAACATACGAGCCGGAAGCATAAAGTGTAAAGCCTGGGGTGCCTAAT
GAGTGAGCTAACTCACATTAATTGCGTTGCGCTCACTGCCCGCTTTCCAGTCGGGAAACCTGTCGTGCCA
GCTGCATTAATGAATCGGCCAACGCGCGGGGAGAGGCGGTTTGCGTATTGGGCGCTCTTCCGCTTCCTCG
CTCACTGACTCGCTGCGCTCGGTCGTTCGGCTGCGGCGAGCGGTATCAGCTCACTCAAAGGCGGTAATAC
GGTTATCCACAGAATCAGGGGATAACGCAGGAAAGAACATGTGAGCAAAAGGCCAGCAAAAGGCCAGGAA
CCGTAAAAAGGCCGCGTTGCTGGCGTTTTTCCATAGGCTCCGCCCCCCTGACGAGCATCACAAAAATCGA
CGCTCAAGTCAGAGGTGGCGAAACCCGACAGGACTATAAAGATACCAGGCGTTTCCCCCTGGAAGCTCCC
TCGTGCGCTCTCCTGTTCCGACCCTGCCGCTTACCGGATACCTGTCCGCCTTTCTCCCTTCGGGAAGCGT
GGCGCTTTCTCATAGCTCACGCTGTAGGTATCTCAGTTCGGTGTAGGTCGTTCGCTCCAAGCTGGGCTGT
GTGCACGAACCCCCCGTTCAGCCCGACCGCTGCGCCTTATCCGGTAACTATCGTCTTGAGTCCAACCCGG
TAAGACACGACTTATCGCCACTGGCAGCAGCCACTGGTAACAGGATTAGCAGAGCGAGGTATGTAGGCGG
TGCTACAGAGTTCTTGAAGTGGTGGCCTAACTACGGCTACACTAGAAGAACAGTATTTGGTATCTGCGCT
CTGCTGAAGCCAGTTACCTTCGGAAAAAGAGTTGGTAGCTCTTGATCCGGCAAACAAACCACCGCTGGTA
GCGGTGGTTTTTTTGTTTGCAAGCAGCAGATTACGCGCAGAAAAAAAGGATCTCAAGAAGATCCTTTGAT
CTTTTCTACGGGGTCTGACGCTCAGTGGAACGAAAACTCACGTTAAGGGATTTTGGTCATGAGATTATCA
AAAAGGATCTTCACCTAGATCCTTTTAAATTAAAAATGAAGTTTTAAATCAATCTAAAGTATATATGAGT
AAACTTGGTCTGACAGTTACCAATGCTTAATCAGTGAGGCACCTATCTCAGCGATCTGTCTATTTCGTTC
ATCCATAGTTGCCTGACTCCCCGTCGTGTAGATAACTACGATACGGGAGGGCTTACCATCTGGCCCCAGT
GCTGCAATGATACCGCGAGACCCACGCTCACCGGCTCCAGATTTATCAGCAATAAACCAGCCAGCCGGAA
GGGCCGAGCGCAGAAGTGGTCCTGCAACTTTATCCGCCTCCATCCAGTCTATTAATTGTTGCCGGGAAGC
TAGAGTAAGTAGTTCGCCAGTTAATAGTTTGCGCAACGTTGTTGCCATTGCTACAGGCATCGTGGTGTCA
CGCTCGTCGTTTGGTATGGCTTCATTCAGCTCCGGTTCCCAACGATCAAGGCGAGTTACATGATCCCCCA
TGTTGTGCAAAAAAGCGGTTAGCTCCTTCGGTCCTCCGATCGTTGTCAGAAGTAAGTTGGCCGCAGTGTT
ATCACTCATGGTTATGGCAGCACTGCATAATTCTCTTACTGTCATGCCATCCGTAAGATGCTTTTCTGTG
ACTGGTGAGTACTCAACCAAGTCATTCTGAGAATAGTGTATGCGGCGACCGAGTTGCTCTTGCCCGGCGT
CAATACGGGATAATACCGCGCCACATAGCAGAACTTTAAAAGTGCTCATCATTGGAAAACGTTCTTCGGG
GCGAAAACTCTCAAGGATCTTACCGCTGTTGAGATCCAGTTCGATGTAACCCACTCGTGCACCCAACTGA
TCTTCAGCATCTTTTACTTTCACCAGCGTTTCTGGGTGAGCAAAAACAGGAAGGCAAAATGCCGCAAAAA
AGGGAATAAGGGCGACACGGAAATGTTGAATACTCATACTCTTCCTTTTTCAATATTATTGAAGCATTTA
TCAGGGTTATTGTCTCATGAGCGGATACATATTTGAATGTATTTAGAAAAATAAACAAATAGGGGTTCCG
CGCACATTTCCCCGAAAAGTGCCACCTAAATTGTAAGCGTTAATATTTTGTTAAAATTCGCGTTAAATTT
TTGTTAAATCAGCTCATTTTTTAACCAATAGGCCGAAATCGGCAAAATCCCTTATAAATCAAAAGAATAG
ACCGAGATAGGGT
[37 nt withheld, positions 8904-8940]
AAAGAACGTGGACTCCAACGTCAAAGG
[49 nt withheld, positions 8968-9016]
T
[91 nt withheld, positions 9018-9108]
G
[124 nt withheld, positions 9110-9233]
CCCATTCGCCATTCAGGCTGCGCAACTGTTGGGAAGGGCGATCGGTGCGGGCCTCTTCGCTATTACGCCA
GCTGGCGAAAGGGGGATGTGCTGCAAGGCGATTAAGTTGGGTAACGCCAGGGTTTTCCCAGTCACGACGT
TGTAAAACGACGGCCAGTGAGCGCGCCTCGTTCATTCACGTTTTTGAACCCGTGGAGGACGGGCAGACTC
GCGGTGCAAATGTGTTTTACAGCGTGATGGAGCAGATGAAGATGCTCGACACGCTGCAGAACACGCAGCT
AGATTAACCCTAGAAAGATAATCATATTGTGACGTACGTTAAAGATAATCATGTGTAAAATTGACGCATG
TGTTTTATCGGTCTGTATATCGAGGTTTATTTATTAATTTGAATAGATATTAAGTTTTATTATATTTACA
CTTACATACTAATAATAAATTCAACAAACAATTTATTTATGTTTATTTATTTATTAAAAAAAACAAAAAC
TCAAAATTTCTTCTATAAAGTAACAAAACTTTTATGAGGGACAGCCCCCCCCCAAAGCCCCCAGGGATGT
AATTACGTCCCTCCCCCGCTAGGGGGCAGCAGCGAGCCGCCCGGGGCTCCGCTCCGGTCCGGCGCTCCCC
CCGCATCCCCGAGCCGGCAGCGTGCGGGGACAGCCCGGGCACGGGGAAGGTGGCACGGGATCGCTTTCCT
CTGAACGCTTCTCGCTGCTCTTTGAGCCTGCAGACACCTGGGGGGATACGGGGAAAAGGCCTCCACGGCC
